>Addgene plasmid #159961 | AAV-Synapsin-NLS-mTurquoise2dC11-408LOV2-Ja(delta)-NES21-WPRE | addgene full sequence | sequence record 315002 | Addgene NGS Result
CCTGCAGGCAGCTGCGCGCTCGCTCGCTCACTGAGGCCGCCCGGGCGTCGGGCGACCTTTGGTCGCCCGG
CCTCAGTGAGCGAGCGAGCGCGCAGAGAGGGAGTGGCCAACTCCATCACTAGGGGTTCCTGCGGCCGCAC
GCGTGTGTCTAGACTGCAGAGGGCCCTGCGTATGAGTGCAAGTGGGTTTTAGGACCAGGATGAGGCGGGG
TGGGGGTGCCTACCTGACGACCGACCCCGACCCACTGGACAAGCACCCAACCCCCATTCCCCAAATTGCG
CATCCCCTATCAGAGAGGGGGAGGGGAAACAGGATGCGGCGAGGCGCGTGCGCACTGCCAGCTTCAGCAC
CGCGGACAGTGCCTTCGCCCCCGCCTGGCGGCGCGCGCCACCGCCGCCTCAGCACTGAAGGCGCGCTGAC
GTCACTCGCCGGTCCCCCGCAAACTCCCCTTCCCGGCCACCTTGGTCGCGTCCGCGCCGCCGCCGGCCCA
GCCGGACCGCACCACGCGAGGCGCGAGATAGGGGGGCACGGGCGCGACCATCTGCGCTGCGGCGCCGGCG
ACTCAGCGCTGCCTCAGTCTGCGGTGGGCAGCGGAGGAGTCGTGTCGTGCCTGAGAGCGCAGTCGAGAAG
GTACAGCTAGCCGCCACCATGGCCGCAGCAAAGCGCGTGAAGCTGGACCTACCGGTCGTGAGCAAGGGCG
AGGAGCTGTTCACCGGGGTGGTGCCCATCCTGGTCGAGCTGGACGGCGACGTAAACGGCCACAAGTTCAG
CGTGTCCGGCGAGGGCGAGGGCGATGCCACCTACGGCAAGCTGACCCTGAAGTTCATCTGCACCACCGGC
AAGCTGCCCGTGCCCTGGCCCACCCTCGTGACCACCCTGTCCTGGGGCGTGCAGTGCTTCGCCCGCTACC
CCGACCACATGAAGCAGCACGACTTCTTCAAGTCCGCCATGCCCGAAGGCTACGTCCAGGAGCGCACCAT
CTTCTTCAAGGACGACGGCAACTACAAGACCCGCGCCGAGGTGAAGTTCGAGGGCGACACCCTGGTGAAC
CGCATCGAGCTGAAGGGCATCGACTTCAAGGAGGACGGCAACATCCTGGGGCACAAGCTGGAGTACAACT
ACTTTAGCGACAACGTCTATATCACCGCCGACAAGCAGAAGAACGGCATCAAGGCCAACTTCAAGATCCG
CCACAACATCGAGGACGGCGGCGTGCAGCTCGCCGACCACTACCAGCAGAACACCCCCATCGGCGACGGC
CCCGTGCTGCTGCCCGACAACCACTACCTGAGCACCCAGTCCAAGCTTAGCAAAGACCCCAACGAGAAGC
GCGATCACATGGTCCTGCTGGAGTTCGTGACCGCCGCCCTCGAGAGAATCGAGAAAAACTTCGTCATCAC
CGACCCTAGACTGCCCGATAATCCTATCATCTTCGCCTCCGACTCATTTCTCCAGCTCACTGAGTACTCT
CGGGAGGAAATTCTGGGCCGGAATTGCCGGTTCCTCCAGGGACCTGAAACCGATAGAGCCACTGTCCGAA
AAATCCGGGATGCCATCGACAATCAGACTGAGGTGACCGTCCAGCTCATCAATTACACCAAATCTGGCAA
AAAATTCTGGAACCTGTTCCACCTCCAGCCTATGAGAGATCAGAAGGGCGACGTCCAGTACTTTATTGGC
GTCCAGCTGGATGGAACTGAACATGTGAGGGACGCTGCAGAACGAGAGGGCGTGATGCTCATCAAAAAAA
CCGCCGAAAACATCGATGAGCTGCTGAAGGAGCTGGCCGACCTGAACCTGGACTAGGGATCCGCGGCCGC
TAGATAACTGAAATCAACCTCTGGATTACAAAATTTGTGAAAGATTGACTGGTATTCTTAACTATGTTGC
TCCTTTTACGCTATGTGGATACGCTGCTTTAATGCCTTTGTATCATGCTATTGCTTCCCGTATGGCCTTC
ATTTTCTCCTCCTTGTATAAATCCTGGTTGCTGTCTCTTTATGAGGAGTTGTGGCCCGTTGTCAGGCAAC
GTGGCGTGGTGTGCACTGTGTTTGCTGACGCAACCCCCACTGGTTGGGGCATTGCCACCACCTGTCAGCT
CCTTTCCGGGACTTTCGCTTTCCCCCTCCCTATTGCCACGGCGGAACTCATCGCCGCCTGCCTTGCCCGC
TGCTGGACAGGGGCTCGGCTGTTGGGCACTGACAATTCCGTGGTGTTGTCGGGGAAATCATCGTCCTTTC
CTTGGCTGCTCGCCTATGTTGCCACCTGGATTCTGCGCGGGACGTCCTTCTGCTACGTCCCTTCGGCCCT
CAATCCAGCGGACCTTCCTTCCCGCGGCCTGCTGCCGGCTCTGCGGCCTCTTCCGCGTCTTCGCCTTCGC
CCTCAGACGAGTCGGATCTCCCTTTGGGCCGCCTCCCCGCATCGATTGTACCGCGGGCCCGGGATCTACG
GGTGGCATCCCTGTGACCCCTCCCCAGTGCCTCTCCTGGCCCTGGAAGTTGCCACTCCAGTGCCCACCAG
CCTTGTCCTAATAAAATTAAGTTGCATCATTTTGTCTGACTAGGTGTCCTTCTATAATATTATGGGGTGG
AGGGGGGTGGTATGGAGCAAGGGGCAAGTTGGGAAGACAACCTGTAGGGCCTGCGGGGTCTATTGGGAAC
CAAGCTGGAGTGCAGTGGCACAATCTTGGCTCACTGCAATCTCCGCCTCCTGGGTTCAAGCGATTCTCCT
GCCTCAGCCTCCCGAGTTGTTGGGATTCCAGGCATGCATGACCAGGCTCAGCTAATTTTTGTTTTTTTGG
TAGAGACGGGGTTTCACCATATTGGCCAGGCTGGTCTCCAACTCCTAATCTCAGGTGATCTACCCACCTT
GGCCTCCCAAATTGCTGGGATTACAGGCGTGAACCACTGCTCCCTTCCCTGTCCTTCTGATTTTGTAGGT
AACCACGTGCGGACCGAGCGGCCGCAGGAACCCCTAGTGATGGAGTTGGCCACTCCCTCTCTGCGCGCTC
GCTCGCTCACTGAGGCCGGGCGACCAAAGGTCGCCCGACGCCCGGGCTTTGCCCGGGCGGCCTCAGTGAG
CGAGCGAGCGCGCAGCTGCCTGCAGGGGCGCCTGATGCGGTATTTTCTCCTTACGCATCTGTGCGGTATT
TCACACCGCATA
[95 nt withheld, positions 3163-3257]
T
[46 nt withheld, positions 3259-3304]
C
[141 nt withheld, positions 3306-3446]
CCTTTGACGTTGGAGTCCACGTTCTTT
[37 nt withheld, positions 3474-3510]
ACTCTATCTCGGGCTATTCTTTTGATTTATAAGGGATTTTGCCGATTTCGGTCTATTGGTTAAAAAATGA
GCTGATTTAACAAAAATTTAACGCGAATTTTAACAAAATATTAACGTTTACAATTTTATGGTGCACTCTC
AGTACAATCTGCTCTGATGCCGCATAGTTAAGCCAGCCCCGACACCCGCCAACACCCGCTGACGCGCCCT
GACGGGCTTGTCTGCTCCCGGCATCCGCTTACAGACAAGCTGTGACCGTCTCCGGGAGCTGCATGTGTCA
GAGGTTTTCACCGTCATCACCGAAACGCGCGAGACGAAAGGGCCTCGTGATACGCCTATTTTTATAGGTT
AATGTCATGATAATAATGGTTTCTTAGACGTCAGGTGGCACTTTTCGGGGAAATGTGCGCGGAACCCCTA
TTTGTTTATTTTTCTAAATACATTCAAATATGTATCCGCTCATGAGACAATAACCCTGATAAATGCTTCA
ATAATATTGAAAAAGGAAGAGTATGAGTATTCAACATTTCCGTGTCGCCCTTATTCCCTTTTTTGCGGCA
TTTTGCCTTCCTGTTTTTGCTCACCCAGAAACGCTGGTGAAAGTAAAAGATGCTGAAGATCAGTTGGGTG
CACGAGTGGGTTACATCGAACTGGATCTCAACAGCGGTAAGATCCTTGAGAGTTTTCGCCCCGAAGAACG
TTTTCCAATGATGAGCACTTTTAAAGTTCTGCTATGTGGCGCGGTATTATCCCGTATTGACGCCGGGCAA
GAGCAACTCGGTCGCCGCATACACTATTCTCAGAATGACTTGGTTGAGTACTCACCAGTCACAGAAAAGC
ATCTTACGGATGGCATGACAGTAAGAGAATTATGCAGTGCTGCCATAACCATGAGTGATAACACTGCGGC
CAACTTACTTCTGACAACGATCGGAGGACCGAAGGAGCTAACCGCTTTTTTGCACAACATGGGGGATCAT
GTAACTCGCCTTGATCGTTGGGAACCGGAGCTGAATGAAGCCATACCAAACGACGAGCGTGACACCACGA
TGCCTGTAGCAATGGCAACAACGTTGCGCAAACTATTAACTGGCGAACTACTTACTCTAGCTTCCCGGCA
ACAATTAATAGACTGGATGGAGGCGGATAAAGTTGCAGGACCACTTCTGCGCTCGGCCCTTCCGGCTGGC
TGGTTTATTGCTGATAAATCTGGAGCCGGTGAGCGTGGGTCTCGCGGTATCATTGCAGCACTGGGGCCAG
ATGGTAAGCCCTCCCGTATCGTAGTTATCTACACGACGGGGAGTCAGGCAACTATGGATGAACGAAATAG
ACAGATCGCTGAGATAGGTGCCTCACTGATTAAGCATTGGTAACTGTCAGACCAAGTTTACTCATATATA
CTTTAGATTGATTTAAAACTTCATTTTTAATTTAAAAGGATCTAGGTGAAGATCCTTTTTGATAATCTCA
TGACCAAAATCCCTTAACGTGAGTTTTCGTTCCACTGAGCGTCAGACCCCGTAGAAAAGATCAAAGGATC
TTCTTGAGATCCTTTTTTTCTGCGCGTAATCTGCTGCTTGCAAACAAAAAAACCACCGCTACCAGCGGTG
GTTTGTTTGCCGGATCAAGAGCTACCAACTCTTTTTCCGAAGGTAACTGGCTTCAGCAGAGCGCAGATAC
CAAATACTGTTCTTCTAGTGTAGCCGTAGTTAGGCCACCACTTCAAGAACTCTGTAGCACCGCCTACATA
CCTCGCTCTGCTAATCCTGTTACCAGTGGCTGCTGCCAGTGGCGATAAGTCGTGTCTTACCGGGTTGGAC
TCAAGACGATAGTTACCGGATAAGGCGCAGCGGTCGGGCTGAACGGGGGGTTCGTGCACACAGCCCAGCT
TGGAGCGAACGACCTACACCGAACTGAGATACCTACAGCGTGAGCTATGAGAAAGCGCCACGCTTCCCGA
AGGGAGAAAGGCGGACAGGTATCCGGTAAGCGGCAGGGTCGGAACAGGAGAGCGCACGAGGGAGCTTCCA
GGGGGAAACGCCTGGTATCTTTATAGTCCTGTCGGGTTTCGCCACCTCTGACTTGAGCGTCGATTTTTGT
GATGCTCGTCAGGGGGGCGGAGCCTATGGAAAAACGCCAGCAACGCGGCCTTTTTACGGTTCCTGGCCTT
TTGCTGGCCTTTTGCTCACATGT
Features (pLannotate 1.2.2; 16 found; start..end, strand, type, name):
     12..39      +  repeat_region  AAV2 ITR (fragment): inverted terminal repeat of adeno-associated virus serotype 2 inverted
     68..95      +  repeat_region  AAV2 ITR (fragment): inverted terminal repeat of adeno-associated virus serotype 2 inverted
    175..622     +  promoter       hSyn promoter: human synapsin I promoter; confers neuron-specific expression (Kügler et al., 2003)
    691..1368    +  CDS            Enhanced Cyan-Emitting GFP: Enhanced Cyan-Emitting GFP is a basic (constitutively fluorescent) cyan fluorescent protein published in 2002, derived from Aequorea victoria.
   1378..1695    +  CDS            miniSOG: miniSOG is a basic (constitutively fluorescent) cyan fluorescent protein published in 2011, derived from Arabidopsis thaliana. It requires the cofactor flavin for fluorescence.
   1832..2420    +  misc_feature   WPRE: woodchuck hepatitis virus posttranscriptional regulatory element
   2428..2446    +  misc_feature   MCS (fragment): multiple cloning site
   2450..2926    +  polyA_signal   hGH poly(A) signal: human growth hormone polyadenylation signal
   2966..3106    +  repeat_region  AAV2 ITR: inverted terminal repeat of adeno-associated virus serotype 2 inverted
   3111..3162    -  misc_feature   bom (fragment): basis of mobility region from pBR322
   3181..3636    +  rep_origin     f1 ori (sequence partly withheld): f1 bacteriophage origin of replication; arrow indicates direction of (+) strand synthesis
   3637..3686    -  misc_feature   bom (fragment): basis of mobility region from pBR322
   3788..3823    -  CDS            rop (fragment): Rop protein, which maintains plasmids at low copy number; rop
   3918..4022    +  promoter       AmpR promoter: bla
   4023..4883    +  CDS            AmpR: β-lactamase; bla; confers resistance to ampicillin, carbenicillin, and related antibiotics
   5054..5642    +  rep_origin     ori: high-copy-number ColE1/pMB1/pBR322/pUC origin of replication
