[The description below was written by a language model from this plasmid's Addgene catalogue record and pLannotate feature annotations shown in this document.]
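Description:
AAV-Synapsin-NLS-mTurquoise2dC11-408LOV2-Ja(delta)-NES21-WPRE is an AAV transfer plasmid for neuron-targeted mammalian expression of a synthetic optogenetic fusion protein. The sequenced record is 5,703 nt. It is maintained in bacteria through a high-copy ColE1/pUC-type origin with ampicillin resistance (AmpR under its bla promoter), and it also carries an f1 phage origin. AAV2 inverted terminal repeats, which allow the intervening DNA to be packaged into recombinant AAV particles, flank the expression cassette. The downstream ITR is annotated in full, whereas the upstream one is detected only as two short fragments, so the table does not confirm that it is intact.

The human synapsin I (hSyn1) promoter drives the roughly 1.25 kb insert, which is followed by a WPRE to enhance transcript stability and expression and by the human growth hormone polyadenylation signal. According to the name, the insert encodes a nuclear localisation signal, mTurquoise2 lacking eleven C-terminal residues, a LOV2 domain beginning at residue 408 with a modified Jα helix, and a nuclear export signal (NES21). The automated annotation labels the fluorescent protein as an enhanced cyan GFP variant and the LOV2 portion as miniSOG. These are homology matches to related proteins rather than the actual parts, and the short NLS and NES are not annotated.

The record describes this as an optoNES construct with modified mTurquoise2-to-LOV2 resonance energy transfer. In this type of design, illumination of LOV2 releases the Jα helix and exposes the export signal, shifting the protein from nucleus to cytoplasm. The closely coupled cyan donor serves to sensitise the LOV2 switching and to report it in situ.
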