Addgene plasmid #159961: AAV-Synapsin-NLS-mTurquoise2dC11-408LOV2-Ja(delta)-NES21-WPRE
Purpose: optoNES construct with modified mTurquoise2-LOV2 RET
Depositing lab: Michael Courtney. Depositing organization: Turku Bioscience Centre. Publication: Resonance energy transfer sensitises and monitors in situ switching of LOV2-based optogenetic actuators. Li LL, Klein FM, Li Greci L, Popinigis A, Freudenberg F, Courtney MJ. Nat Commun. 2020 Oct 9;11(1):5107. doi: 10.1038/s41467-020-18816-8. PubMed 33037199.
Backbone
  Vector backbone: AAV
  Backbone size w/o insert (bp): 4543
  Vector type: Mammalian Expression, AAV
Growth in bacteria
  Bacterial resistance: Ampicillin, 100 μg/mL
  Growth temperature: 37°C
  Growth strain: NEB Stable
  Copy number: High Copy
Gene/Insert
  Gene/Insert name: NLS-mTurquoise2dC11-408LOV2-Ja(delta)-NES21
  Species: Synthetic
  Insert size (bp): 1250
  Mutation: synthetic
  Promoter: hSyn1
  Cloning method: Restriction Enzyme; 5′ cloning site multiple; modular (not destroyed); 3′ cloning site multiple; modular (unknown if destroyed)
  Sequencing primers: 5′ 3'Syn-fwd; 3′ WPRE-
Terms and licenses: Academic/Nonprofit Terms; Industry Terms: Not Available to Industry
Depositor comments: Constructs are multipart, modular and generated iteratively.
How to cite: AAV-Synapsin-NLS-mTurquoise2dC11-408LOV2-Ja(delta)-NES21-WPRE was a gift from Michael Courtney (Addgene plasmid # 159961 ; http://n2t.net/addgene:159961 ; RRID:Addgene_159961)
